>Addgene plasmid #181705 | pAG416-GAL-SUP35 | addgene full sequence | sequence record 466832 | Addgene NGS Result
GACGAAAGGGCCTCGTGATACGCCTATTTTTATAGGTTAATGTCATGATAATAATGGTTTCTTAGACGGA
TCGCTTGCCTGTAACTTACACGCGCCTCGTATCTTTTAATGATGGAATAATTTGGGAATTTACTCTGTGT
TTATTTATTTTTATGTTTTGTATTTGGATTTTAGAAAGTAAATAAAGAAGGTAGAAGAGTTACGGAATGA
AGAAAAAAAAATAAACAAAGGTTTAAAAAATTTCAACAAAAAGCGTACTTTACATATATATTTATTAGAC
AAGAAAAGCAGATTAAATAGATATACATTCGATTAACGATAAGTAAAATGTAAAATCACAGGATTTTCGT
GTGTGGTCTTCTACACAGACAAGATGAAACAATTCGGCATTAATACCTGAGAGCAGGAAGAGCAAGATAA
AAGGTAGTATTTGTTGGCGATCCCCCTAGAGTCTTTTACATCTTCGGAAAACAAAAACTATTTTTTCTTT
AATTTCTTTTTTTACTTTCTATTTTTAATTTATATATTTATATTAAAAAATTTAAATTATAATTATTTTT
ATAGCACGTGATGAAAAGGACCCAGGTGGCACTTTTCGGGGAAATGTGCGCGGAACCCCTATTTGTTTAT
TTTTCTAAATACATTCAAATATGTATCCGCTCATGAGACAATAACCCTGATAAATGCTTCAATAATATTG
AAAAAGGAAGAGTATGAGTATTCAACATTTCCGTGTCGCCCTTATTCCCTTTTTTGCGGCATTTTGCCTT
CCTGTTTTTGCTCACCCAGAAACGCTGGTGAAAGTAAAAGATGCTGAAGATCAGTTGGGTGCACGAGTGG
GTTACATCGAACTGGATCTCAACAGCGGTAAGATCCTTGAGAGTTTTCGCCCCGAAGAACGTTTTCCAAT
GATGAGCACTTTTAAAGTTCTGCTATGTGGCGCGGTATTATCCCGTATTGACGCCGGGCAAGAGCAACTC
GGTCGCCGCATACACTATTCTCAGAATGACTTGGTTGAGTACTCACCAGTCACAGAAAAGCATCTTACGG
ATGGCATGACAGTAAGAGAATTATGCAGTGCTGCCATAACCATGAGTGATAACACTGCGGCCAACTTACT
TCTGACAACGATCGGAGGACCGAAGGAGCTAACCGCTTTTTTGCACAACATGGGGGATCATGTAACTCGC
CTTGATCGTTGGGAACCGGAGCTGAATGAAGCCATACCAAACGACGAGCGTGACACCACGATGCCTGTAG
CAATGGCAACAACGTTGCGCAAACTATTAACTGGCGAACTACTTACTCTAGCTTCCCGGCAACAATTAAT
AGACTGGATGGAGGCGGATAAAGTTGCAGGACCACTTCTGCGCTCGGCCCTTCCGGCTGGCTGGTTTATT
GCTGATAAATCTGGAGCCGGTGAGCGTGGGTCTCGCGGTATCATTGCAGCACTGGGGCCAGATGGTAAGC
CCTCCCGTATCGTAGTTATCTACACGACGGGGAGTCAGGCAACTATGGATGAACGAAATAGACAGATCGC
TGAGATAGGTGCCTCACTGATTAAGCATTGGTAACTGTCAGACCAAGTTTACTCATATATACTTTAGATT
GATTTAAAACTTCATTTTTAATTTAAAAGGATCTAGGTGAAGATCCTTTTTGATAATCTCATGACCAAAA
TCCCTTAACGTGAGTTTTCGTTCCACTGAGCGTCAGACCCCGTAGAAAAGATCAAAGGATCTTCTTGAGA
TCCTTTTTTTCTGCGCGTAATCTGCTGCTTGCAAACAAAAAAACCACCGCTACCAGCGGTGGTTTGTTTG
CCGGATCAAGAGCTACCAACTCTTTTTCCGAAGGTAACTGGCTTCAGCAGAGCGCAGATACCAAATACTG
TTCTTCTAGTGTAGCCGTAGTTAGGCCACCACTTCAAGAACTCTGTAGCACCGCCTACATACCTCGCTCT
GCTAATCCTGTTACCAGTGGCTGCTGCCAGTGGCGATAAGTCGTGTCTTACCGGGTTGGACTCAAGACGA
TAGTTACCGGATAAGGCGCAGCGGTCGGGCTGAACGGGGGGTTCGTGCACACAGCCCAGCTTGGAGCGAA
CGACCTACACCGAACTGAGATACCTACAGCGTGAGCTATGAGAAAGCGCCACGCTTCCCGAAGGGAGAAA
GGCGGACAGGTATCCGGTAAGCGGCAGGGTCGGAACAGGAGAGCGCACGAGGGAGCTTCCAGGGGGAAAC
GCCTGGTATCTTTATAGTCCTGTCGGGTTTCGCCACCTCTGACTTGAGCGTCGATTTTTGTGATGCTCGT
CAGGGGGGCGGAGCCTATGGAAAAACGCCAGCAACGCGGCCTTTTTACGGTTCCTGGCCTTTTGCTGGCC
TTTTGCTCACATGTTCTTTCCTGCGTTATCCCCTGATTCTGTGGATAACCGTATTACCGCCTTTGAGTGA
GCTGATACCGCTCGCCGCAGCCGAACGACCGAGCGCAGCGAGTCAGTGAGCGAGGAAGCGGAAGAGCGCC
CAATACGCAAACCGCCTCTCCCCGCGCGTTGGCCGATTCATTAATGCAGCTGGCACGACAGGTTTCCCGA
CTGGAAAGCGGGCAGTGAGCGCAACGCAATTAATGTGAGTTAGCTCACTCATTAGGCACCCCAGGCTTTA
CACTTTATGCTTCCGGCTCGTATGTTGTGTGGAATTGTGAGCGGATAACAATTTCACACAGGAAACAGCT
ATGACCATGATTACGCCAAGCGCGCAATTAACCCTCACTAAAGGGAACAAAAGCTGGAGCTCTAGTACGG
ATTAGAAGCCGCCGAGCGGGTGACAGCCCTCCGAAGGAAGACTCTCCTCCGTGCGTCCTCGTCTTCACCG
GTCGCGTTCCTGAAACGCAGATGTGCCTCGCGCCGCACTGCTCCGAACAATAAAGATTCTACAATACTAG
CTTTTATGGTTATGAAGAGGAAAAATTGGCAGTAACCTGGCCCCACAAACCTTCAAATGAACGAATCAAA
TTAACAACCATAGGATGATAATGCGATTAGTTTTTTAGCCTTATTTCTGGGGTAATTAATCAGCGAAGCG
ATGATTTTTGATCTATTAACAGATATATAAATGCAAAAACTGCATAACCACTTTAACTAATACTTTCAAC
ATTTTCGGTTTGTATTACTTCTTATTCAAATGTAATAAAAGTATCAACAAAAAATTGTTAATATACCTCT
ATACTTTAACGTCAAGGAGAAAAAACCCCGGATTCTAGAACTAGTGGATCCCCCATCACAAGTTTGTACA
AAAAAGCAGGCTACAAAATGTCGGATTCAAACCAAGGCAACAATCAGCAAAACTACCAGCAATACAGCCA
GAACGGTAACCAACAACAAGGTAACAACAGATACCAAGGTTATCAAGCTTACAATGCTCAAGCCCAACCT
GCAGGTGGGTACTACCAAAATTACCAAGGTTATTCTGGGTACCAACAAGGTGGCTATCAACAGTACAATC
CCGACGCCGGTTACCAGCAACAGTATAATCCTCAAGGAGGCTATCAACAGTACAATCCTCAAGGCGGTTA
TCAGCAGCAATTCAATCCACAAGGTGGCCGTGGAAATTACAAAAACTTCAACTACAATAACAATTTGCAA
GGATATCAAGCTGGTTTCCAACCACAGTCTCAAGGTATGTCTTTGAACGACTTTCAAAAGCAACAAAAGC
AGGCCGCTCCCAAACCAAAGAAGACTTTGAAGCTTGTCTCCAGTTCCGGTATCAAGTTGTAAAACCCAGC
TTTCTTGTACAAAGTGGTGATGGGCTGCAGGAATTCGATATCAAGCTTATCGATACCGTCGACCTCGAGT
CATGTAATTAGTTATGTCACGCTTACATTCACGCCCTCCCCCCACATCCGCTCTAACCGAAAAGGAAGGA
GTTAGACAACCTGAAGTCTAGGTCCCTATTTATTTTTTTATAGTTATGTTAGTATTAAGAACGTTATTTA
TATTTCAAATTTTTCTTTTTTTTCTGTACAGACGCGTGTACGCATGTAACATTATACTGAAAACCTTGCT
TGAGAAGGTTTTGGGACGCTCGAAGGCTTTAATTTGCGGCCGGTACCCAATTCGCCCTATAGTGAGTCGT
ATTACGCGCGCTCACTGGCCGTCGTTTTACAACGTCGTGACTGGGAAAACCCTGGCGTTACCCAACTTAA
TCGCCTTGCAGCACATCCCCCTTTCGCCAGCTGGCGTAATAGCGAAGAGGCCCGCACCGATCGCCCTTCC
CAACAGTTGCGCAGCCTGAATGGCGAATGG
[124 nt withheld, positions 4301-4424]
C
[91 nt withheld, positions 4426-4516]
A
[49 nt withheld, positions 4518-4566]
CCTTTGACGTTGGAGTCCACGTTCTTT
[37 nt withheld, positions 4594-4630]
ACCCTATCTCGGTCTATTCTTTTGATTTATAAGGGATTTTGCCGATTTCGGCCTATTGGTTAAAAAATGA
GCTGATTTAACAAAAATTTAACGCGAATTTTAACAAAATATTAACGCTTACAATTTCCTGATGCGGTATT
TTCTCCTTACGCATCTGTGCGGTATTTCACACCGCATAGGGTAATAACTGATATAATTAAATTGAAGCTC
TAATTTGTGAGTTTAGTATACATGCATTTACTTATAATACAGTTTTTTAGTTTTGCTGGCCGCATCTTCT
CAAATATGCTTCCCAGCCTGCTTTTCTGTAACGTTCACCCTCTACCTTAGCATCCCTTCCCTTTGCAAAT
AGTCCTCTTCCAACAATAATAATGTCAGATCCTGTAGAGACCACATCATCCACGGTTCTATACTGTTGAC
CCAATGCGTCTCCCTTGTCATCTAAACCCACACCGGGTGTCATAATCAACCAATCGTAACCTTCATCTCT
TCCACCCATGTCTCTTTGAGCAATAAAGCCGATAACAAAATCTTTGTCGCTCTTCGCAATGTCAACAGTA
CCCTTAGTATATTCTCCAGTAGATAGGGAGCCCTTGCATGACAATTCTGCTAACATCAAAAGGCCTCTAG
GTTCCTTTGTTACTTCTTCTGCCGCCTGCTTCAAACCGCTAACAATACCTGGGCCCACCACACCGTGTGC
ATTCGTAATGTCTGCCCATTCTGCTATTCTGTATACACCCGCAGAGTACTGCAATTTGACTGTATTACCA
ATGTCAGCAAATTTTCTGTCTTCGAAGAGTAAAAAATTGTACTTGGCGGATAATGCCTTTAGCGGCTTAA
CTGTGCCCTCCATGGAAAAATCAGTCAAGATATCCACATGTGTTTTTAGTAAACAAATTTTGGGACCTAA
TGCTTCAACTAACTCCAGTAATTCCTTGGTGGTACGAACATCCAATGAAGCACACAAGTTTGTTTGCTTT
TCGTGCATGATATTAAATAGCTTGGCAGCAACAGGACTAGGATGAGTAGCAGCACGTTCCTTATATGTAG
CTTTCGACATGATTTATCTTCGTTTCCTGCAGGTTTTTGTTCTGTGCAGTTGGGTTAAGAATACTGGGCA
ATTTCATGTTTCTTCAACACTACATATGCGTATATATACCAATCTAAGTCTGTGCTCCTTCCTTCGTTCT
TCCTTCTGTTCGGAGATTACCGAATCAAAAAAATTTCAAGGAAACCGAAATCAAAAAAAAGAATAAAAAA
AAAATGATGAATTGAAAAGGTGGTATGGTGCACTCTCAGTACAATCTGCTCTGATGCCGCATAGTTAAGC
CAGCCCCGACACCCGCCAACACCCGCTGACGCGCCCTGACGGGCTTGTCTGCTCCCGGCATCCGCTTACA
GACAAGCTGTGACCGTCTCCGGGAGCTGCATGTGTCAGAGGTTTTCACCGTCATCACCGAAACGCGCGA
Features (pLannotate 1.2.2; 24 found; start..end, strand, type, name):
     69..572     -  misc_feature   CEN/ARS: S. cerevisiae CEN6 centromere fused to an autonomously replicating sequence
    609..713     +  promoter       AmpR promoter: bla
    714..1574    +  CDS            AmpR: β-lactamase; bla; confers resistance to ampicillin, carbenicillin, and related antibiotics
   1745..2333    +  rep_origin     ori: high-copy-number ColE1/pMB1/pBR322/pUC origin of replication
   2516..2608    +  CDS            lacI (fragment): lac repressor; lacI; The lac repressor binds to the lac operator to inhibit transcription in E. coli. This inhibition can be relieved by adding lactose or isopropyl-β-D-thiogalactopyranoside (IPTG).
   2621..2642    +  protein_bind   CAP binding site: CAP binding activates transcription in the presence of cAMP. E. coli catabolite activator protein
   2657..2687    +  promoter       lac promoter: promoter for the E. coli lac operon
   2695..2711    +  protein_bind   lac operator: The lac repressor binds to the lac operator to inhibit transcription in E. coli. This inhibition can be relieved by adding lactose or isopropyl-β-D-thiogalactopyranoside (IPTG). lac repressor encoded by lacI
   2756..2774    +  promoter       T3 promoter: promoter for bacteriophage T3 RNA polymerase
   2798..3239    +  promoter       GAL1 promoter: S. cerevisiae GAL1; inducible promoter, regulated by Gal4
   3254..3274    +  misc_feature   MCS (fragment): pBluescript multiple cloning site
   3278..3302    +  protein_bind   attB1: mutant version of attB; recombination site for the Gateway® BP reaction BP Clonase™
   3308..3775    +  CDS            SUP35 (fragment): ERF3_YEAST - Also known as GST1, PNM2, SAL3, SUF12, SUP2. Experimental evidence at protein level: Swiss-Prot protein existence level 1. Involved in translation termination. Stimulates the activity of ERF1. Binds guanine nucleotides. Recruited by polyadenylate-binding protein PAB1 to poly(A)-tails of mRNAs. Interaction with PAB1 is also required for regulation of normal mRNA decay through translation termination-coupled poly(A) shortening. From Saccharomyces cerevisiae (strain ATCC 204508 / S288c) (Baker's yeast).
   3774..3798    -  protein_bind   attB2: mutant version of attB; recombination site for the Gateway® BP reaction BP Clonase™
   3802..3849    +  misc_feature   MCS (fragment): pBluescript multiple cloning site
   3850..4097    +  terminator     CYC1 terminator: S. cerevisiae CYC1; transcription terminator for CYC1
   4116..4134    -  promoter       T7 promoter: promoter for bacteriophage T7 RNA polymerase
   4142..4297    +  CDS            lacZα (fragment): LacZα fragment of β-galactosidase; lacZ fragment
   4301..4729    +  rep_origin     f1 ori (sequence partly withheld): f1 bacteriophage origin of replication; arrow indicates direction of (+) strand synthesis
   4757..4808    -  misc_feature   bom (fragment): basis of mobility region from pBR322
   4887..5690    -  CDS            URA3: orotidine-5'-phosphate decarboxylase, required for uracil biosynthesis; S. cerevisiae URA3; yeast auxotrophic marker, counterselectable with 5-fluoroorotic acid (5-FOA)
   5691..5906    -  promoter       URA3 promoter: S. cerevisiae URA3
   5914..5963    -  misc_feature   bom (fragment): basis of mobility region from pBR322
   6065..1       -  CDS            rop (fragment) (across the origin): Rop protein, which maintains plasmids at low copy number; rop
