>Addgene plasmid #181705 | pAG416-GAL-SUP35 Sequencing Result | analyzer sequence | sequence record 436180
CCCGCCAACACCCGCTGACGCGCCCTGACGGGCTTGTCTGCTCCCGGCATCCGCTTACAGACAAGCTGTG
ACCGTCTCCGGGAGCTGCATGTGTCAGAGGTTTTCACCGTCATCACCGAAACGCGCGAGACGAAAGGGCC
TCGTGATACGCCTATTTTTATAGGTTAATGTCATGATAATAATGGTTTCTTAGACGGATCGCTTGCCTGT
AACTTACACGCGCCTCGTATCTTTTAATGATGGAATAATTTGGGAATTTACTCTGTGTTTATTTATTTTT
ATGTTTTGTATTTGGATTTTAGAAAGTAAATAAAGAAGGTAGAAGAGTTACGGAATGAAGAAAAAAAAAT
AAACAAAGGTTTAAAAAATTTCAACAAAAAGCGTACTTTACATATATATTTATTAGACAAGAAAAGCAGA
TTAAATAGATATACATTCGATTAACGATAAGTAAAATGTAAAATCACAGGATTTTCGTGTGTGGTCTTCT
ACACAGACAAGATGAAACAATTCGGCATTAATACCTGAGAGCAGGAAGAGCAAGATAAAAGGTAGTATTT
GTTGGCGATCCCCCTAGAGTCTTTTACATCTTCGGAAAACAAAAACTATTTTTTCTTTAATTTCTTTTTT
TACTTTCTATTTTTAATTTATATATTTATATTAAAAAATTTAAATTATAATTATTTTTATAGCACGTGAT
GAAAAGGACCCAGGTGGCACTTTTCGGGGAAATGTGCGCGGAACCCCTATTTGTTTATTTTTCTAAATAC
ATTCAAATATGTATCCGCTCATGAGACAATAACCCTGATAAATGCTTCAATAATATTGAAAAAGGAAGAG
TATGAGTATTCAACATTTCCGTGTCGCCCTTATTCCCTTTTTTGCGGCATTTTGCCTTCCTGTTTTTGCT
CACCCAGAAACGCTGGTGAAAGTAAAAGATGCTGAAGATCAGTTGGGTGCACGAGTGGGTTACATCGAAC
TGGATCTCAACAGCGGTAAGATCCTTGAGAGTTTTCGCCCCGAAGAACGTTTTCCAATGATGAGCACTTT
TAAAGTTCTGCTATGTGGCGCGGTATTATCCCGTATTGACGCCGGGCAAGAGCAACTCGGTCGCCGCATA
CACTATTCTCAGAATGACTTGGTTGAGTACTCACCAGTCACAGAAAAGCATCTTACGGATGGCATGACAG
TAAGAGAATTATGCAGTGCTGCCATAACCATGAGTGATAACACTGCGGCCAACTTACTTCTGACAACGAT
CGGAGGACCGAAGGAGCTAACCGCTTTTTTGCACAACATGGGGGATCATGTAACTCGCCTTGATCGTTGG
GAACCGGAGCTGAATGAAGCCATACCAAACGACGAGCGTGACACCACGATGCCTGTAGCAATGGCAACAA
CGTTGCGCAAACTATTAACTGGCGAACTACTTACTCTAGCTTCCCGGCAACAATTAATAGACTGGATGGA
GGCGGATAAAGTTGCAGGACCACTTCTGCGCTCGGCCCTTCCGGCTGGCTGGTTTATTGCTGATAAATCT
GGAGCCGGTGAGCGTGGGTCTCGCGGTATCATTGCAGCACTGGGGCCAGATGGTAAGCCCTCCCGTATCG
TAGTTATCTACACGACGGGGAGTCAGGCAACTATGGATGAACGAAATAGACAGATCGCTGAGATAGGTGC
CTCACTGATTAAGCATTGGTAACTGTCAGACCAAGTTTACTCATATATACTTTAGATTGATTTAAAACTT
CATTTTTAATTTAAAAGGATCTAGGTGAAGATCCTTTTTGATAATCTCATGACCAAAATCCCTTAACGTG
AGTTTTCGTTCCACTGAGCGTCAGACCCCGTAGAAAAGATCAAAGGATCTTCTTGAGATCCTTTTTTTCT
GCGCGTAATCTGCTGCTTGCAAACAAAAAAACCACCGCTACCAGCGGTGGTTTGTTTGCCGGATCAAGAG
CTACCAACTCTTTTTCCGAAGGTAACTGGCTTCAGCAGAGCGCAGATACCAAATACTGTTCTTCTAGTGT
AGCCGTAGTTAGGCCACCACTTCAAGAACTCTGTAGCACCGCCTACATACCTCGCTCTGCTAATCCTGTT
ACCAGTGGCTGCTGCCAGTGGCGATAAGTCGTGTCTTACCGGGTTGGACTCAAGACGATAGTTACCGGAT
AAGGCGCAGCGGTCGGGCTGAACGGGGGGTTCGTGCACACAGCCCAGCTTGGAGCGAACGACCTACACCG
AACTGAGATACCTACAGCGTGAGCTATGAGAAAGCGCCACGCTTCCCGAAGGGAGAAAGGCGGACAGGTA
TCCGGTAAGCGGCAGGGTCGGAACAGGAGAGCGCACGAGGGAGCTTCCAGGGGGAAACGCCTGGTATCTT
TATAGTCCTGTCGGGTTTCGCCACCTCTGACTTGAGCGTCGATTTTTGTGATGCTCGTCAGGGGGGCGGA
GCCTATGGAAAAACGCCAGCAACGCGGCCTTTTTACGGTTCCTGGCCTTTTGCTGGCCTTTTGCTCACAT
GTTCTTTCCTGCGTTATCCCCTGATTCTGTGGATAACCGTATTACCGCCTTTGAGTGAGCTGATACCGCT
CGCCGCAGCCGAACGACCGAGCGCAGCGAGTCAGTGAGCGAGGAAGCGGAAGAGCGCCCAATACGCAAAC
CGCCTCTCCCCGCGCGTTGGCCGATTCATTAATGCAGCTGGCACGACAGGTTTCCCGACTGGAAAGCGGG
CAGTGAGCGCAACGCAATTAATGTGAGTTAGCTCACTCATTAGGCACCCCAGGCTTTACACTTTATGCTT
CCGGCTCGTATGTTGTGTGGAATTGTGAGCGGATAACAATTTCACACAGGAAACAGCTATGACCATGATT
ACGCCAAGCGCGCAATTAACCCTCACTAAAGGGAACAAAAGCTGGAGCTCTAGTACGGATTAGAAGCCGC
CGAGCGGGTGACAGCCCTCCGAAGGAAGACTCTCCTCCGTGCGTCCTCGTCTTCACCGGTCGCGTTCCTG
AAACGCAGATGTGCCTCGCGCCGCACTGCTCCGAACAATAAAGATTCTACAATACTAGCTTTTATGGTTA
TGAAGAGGAAAAATTGGCAGTAACCTGGCCCCACAAACCTTCAAATGAACGAATCAAATTAACAACCATA
GGATGATAATGCGATTAGTTTTTTAGCCTTATTTCTGGGGTAATTAATCAGCGAAGCGATGATTTTTGAT
CTATTAACAGATATATAAATGCAAAAACTGCATAACCACTTTAACTAATACTTTCAACATTTTCGGTTTG
TATTACTTCTTATTCAAATGTAATAAAAGTATCAACAAAAAATTGTTAATATACCTCTATACTTTAACGT
CAAGGAGAAAAAACCCCGGATTCTAGAACTAGTGGATCCCCCATCACAAGTTTGTACAAAAAAGCAGGCT
ACAAAATGTCTGAATATATTCGGGTAACCGAAGATGAGAACGATGAGCCCATTGAAATACCATCGGAAGA
CGATGGGACGGTGCTGCTCTCCACGGTTACAGCCCAGTTTCCAGGGGCGTGTGGGCTTCGCTACAGGAAT
CCAGTGTCTCAGTGTATGAGAGGTGTCCGGCTGGTAGAAGGAATTCTGCATGCCCCAGATGCTGGCTGGG
GAAATCTGGTGTATGTTGTCAACTATCCAAAAGATAACAAAAGAAAAATGGATGAGACAGATGCTTCATC
AGCAGTGAAAGTGAAAAGAGCAGTCCAGAAAACATCCGATTTAATAGTGTTGGGTCTCCCATGGAAAACA
ACCGAACAGGACCTGAAAGAGTATTTTAGTACCTTTGGAGAAGTTCTTATGGTGCAGGTCAAGAAAGATC
TTAAGACTGGTCATTCAAAGGGGTTTGGCTTTGTTCGTTTTACGGAATATGAAACACAAGTGAAAGTAAT
GTCACAGCGACATATGATAGATGGACGATGGTGTGACTGCAAACTTCCTAATTCTAAGCAAAGCCAAGAT
GAGCCTTTGAGAAGCAGAAAAGTGTTTGTGGGGCGCTGTACAGAGGACATGACTGAGGATGAGCTGCGGG
AGTTCTTCTCTCAGTACGGGGATGTGATGGATGTCTTCATCCCCAAGCCATTCAGGGCCTTTGCCTTTGT
TACATTTGCAGATGATCAGATTGCGCAGTCTCTTTGTGGAGAGGACTTGATCATTAAAGGAATCAGCGTT
CATATATCCAATGCCGAACCTAAGCACAATAGCAATAGACAGTTAGAAAGAAGTGGAAGATTTGGTGGTA
ATCCAGGTGGCTTTGGGAATCAGGGTGGATTTGGTAATAGCAGAGGGGGTGGAGCTGGTTTGGGAAACAA
TCAAGGTAGTAATATGGGTGGTGGGATGAACTTTGGTGCGTTCAGCATTAATCCAGCCATGATGGCTGCC
GCCCAGGCAGCACTAAAGAGCAGTTGGGGTATGATGGGCATGTTAGCCAGCCAGCAGAACCAGTCAGGCC
CATCGGGTAATAACCAAAACCAAGGCAACATGCAGAGGGAGCCAAACCAGGCCTTCGGTTCTGGAAATAA
CTCTTATAGTGGCTCTAATTCTGGTGCAGCAATTGGTTGGGGATCAGCATCCAATGCAGGGTCGGGCAGT
GGTTTTAATGGAGGCTTTGGCTCAAGCATGGATTCTAAGTCTTCTGGCTGGGGAATGTAAAACCCAGCTT
TCTTGTACAAAGTGGTGATGGGCTGCAGGAATTCGATATCAAGCTTATCGATACCGTCGACCTCGAGTCA
TGTAATTAGTTATGTCACGCTTACATTCACGCCCTCCCCCCACATCCGCTCTAACCGAAAAGGAAGGAGT
TAGACAACCTGAAGTCTAGGTCCCTATTTATTTTTTTATAGTTATGTTAGTATTAAGAACGTTATTTATA
TTTCAAATTTTTCTTTTTTTTCTGTACAGACGCGTGTACGCATGTAACATTATACTGAAAACCTTGCTTG
AGAAGGTTTTGGGACGCTCGAAGGCTTTAATTTGCGGCCGGTACCCAATTCGCCCTATAGTGAGTCGTAT
TACGCGCGCTCACTGGCCGTCGTTTTACAACGTCGTGACTGGGAAAACCCTGGCGTTACCCAACTTAATC
GCCTTGCAGCACATCCCCCTTTCGCCAGCTGGCGTAATAGCGAAGAGGCCCGCACCGATCGCCCTTCCCA
ACAGTTGCGCAGCCTGAATGGCGAATGG
[124 nt withheld, positions 5209-5332]
C
[91 nt withheld, positions 5334-5424]
A
[49 nt withheld, positions 5426-5474]
CCTTTGACGTTGGAGTCCACGTTCTTT
[37 nt withheld, positions 5502-5538]
ACCCTATCTCGGTCTATTCTTTTGATTTATAAGGGATTTTGCCGATTTCGGCCTATTGGTTAAAAAATGA
GCTGATTTAACAAAAATTTAACGCGAATTTTAACAAAATATTAACGCTTACAATTTCCTGATGCGGTATT
TTCTCCTTACGCATCTGTGCGGTATTTCACACCGCATAGGGTAATAACTGATATAATTAAATTGAAGCTC
TAATTTGTGAGTTTAGTATACATGCATTTACTTATAATACAGTTTTTTAGTTTTGCTGGCCGCATCTTCT
CAAATATGCTTCCCAGCCTGCTTTTCTGTAACGTTCACCCTCTACCTTAGCATCCCTTCCCTTTGCAAAT
AGTCCTCTTCCAACAATAATAATGTCAGATCCTGTAGAGACCACATCATCCACGGTTCTATACTGTTGAC
CCAATGCGTCTCCCTTGTCATCTAAACCCACACCGGGTGTCATAATCAACCAATCGTAACCTTCATCTCT
TCCACCCATGTCTCTTTGAGCAATAAAGCCGATAACAAAATCTTTGTCGCTCTTCGCAATGTCAACAGTA
CCCTTAGTATATTCTCCAGTAGATAGGGAGCCCTTGCATGACAATTCTGCTAACATCAAAAGGCCTCTAG
GTTCCTTTGTTACTTCTTCTGCCGCCTGCTTCAAACCGCTAACAATACCTGGGCCCACCACACCGTGTGC
ATTCGTAATGTCTGCCCATTCTGCTATTCTGTATACACCCGCAGAGTACTGCAATTTGACTGTATTACCA
ATGTCAGCAAATTTTCTGTCTTCGAAGAGTAAAAAATTGTACTTGGCGGATAATGCCTTTAGCGGCTTAA
CTGTGCCCTCCATGGAAAAATCAGTCAAGATATCCACATGTGTTTTTAGTAAACAAATTTTGGGACCTAA
TGCTTCAACTAACTCCAGTAATTCCTTGGTGGTACGAACATCCAATGAAGCACACAAGTTTGTTTGCTTT
TCGTGCATGATATTAAATAGCTTGGCAGCAACAGGACTAGGATGAGTAGCAGCACGTTCCTTATATGTAG
CTTTCGACATGATTTATCTTCGTTTCCTGCAGGTTTTTGTTCTGTGCAGTTGGGTTAAGAATACTGGGCA
ATTTCATGTTTCTTCAACACTACATATGCGTATATATACCAATCTAAGTCTGTGCTCCTTCCTTCGTTCT
TCCTTCTGTTCGGAGATTACCGAATCAAAAAAATTTCAAGGAAACCGAAATCAAAAAAAAGAATAAAAAA
AAAATGATGAATTGAAAAGGTGGTATGGTGCACTCTCAGTACAATCTGCTCTGATGCCGCATAGTTAAGC
CAGCCCCGACA
Features (pLannotate 1.2.2; 24 found; start..end, strand, type, name):
     94..129     -  CDS            rop (fragment): Rop protein, which maintains plasmids at low copy number; rop
    197..700     -  misc_feature   CEN/ARS: S. cerevisiae CEN6 centromere fused to an autonomously replicating sequence
    737..841     +  promoter       AmpR promoter: bla
    842..1702    +  CDS            AmpR: β-lactamase; bla; confers resistance to ampicillin, carbenicillin, and related antibiotics
   1873..2461    +  rep_origin     ori: high-copy-number ColE1/pMB1/pBR322/pUC origin of replication
   2644..2736    +  CDS            lacI (fragment): lac repressor; lacI; The lac repressor binds to the lac operator to inhibit transcription in E. coli. This inhibition can be relieved by adding lactose or isopropyl-β-D-thiogalactopyranoside (IPTG).
   2749..2770    +  protein_bind   CAP binding site: CAP binding activates transcription in the presence of cAMP. E. coli catabolite activator protein
   2785..2815    +  promoter       lac promoter: promoter for the E. coli lac operon
   2823..2839    +  protein_bind   lac operator: The lac repressor binds to the lac operator to inhibit transcription in E. coli. This inhibition can be relieved by adding lactose or isopropyl-β-D-thiogalactopyranoside (IPTG). lac repressor encoded by lacI
   2884..2902    +  promoter       T3 promoter: promoter for bacteriophage T3 RNA polymerase
   2926..3367    +  promoter       GAL1 promoter: S. cerevisiae GAL1; inducible promoter, regulated by Gal4
   3382..3402    +  misc_feature   MCS (fragment): pBluescript multiple cloning site
   3406..3430    +  protein_bind   attB1: mutant version of attB; recombination site for the Gateway® BP reaction BP Clonase™
   3436..4677    +  CDS            TARDBP: TADBP_HUMAN - Also known as TDP43. Experimental evidence at protein level: Swiss-Prot protein existence level 1. RNA-binding protein that is involved in various steps of RNA biogenesis and processing (PubMed:23519609). Preferentially binds, via its two RNA recognition motifs RRM1 and RRM2, to GU-repeats on RNA molecules predominantly localized within long introns and in the 3'UTR of mRNAs (PubMed:23519609, PubMed:24240615, PubMed:24464995). In turn, regulates the splicing of many non-coding and protein-coding RNAs including proteins involved in neuronal survival, as well as mRNAs that encode p
   4682..4706    -  protein_bind   attB2: mutant version of attB; recombination site for the Gateway® BP reaction BP Clonase™
   4710..4757    +  misc_feature   MCS (fragment): pBluescript multiple cloning site
   4758..5005    +  terminator     CYC1 terminator: S. cerevisiae CYC1; transcription terminator for CYC1
   5024..5042    -  promoter       T7 promoter: promoter for bacteriophage T7 RNA polymerase
   5050..5205    +  CDS            lacZα (fragment): LacZα fragment of β-galactosidase; lacZ fragment
   5209..5637    +  rep_origin     f1 ori (sequence partly withheld): f1 bacteriophage origin of replication; arrow indicates direction of (+) strand synthesis
   5665..5716    -  misc_feature   bom (fragment): basis of mobility region from pBR322
   5795..6598    -  CDS            URA3: orotidine-5'-phosphate decarboxylase, required for uracil biosynthesis; S. cerevisiae URA3; yeast auxotrophic marker, counterselectable with 5-fluoroorotic acid (5-FOA)
   6599..6814    -  promoter       URA3 promoter: S. cerevisiae URA3
   6822..6871    -  misc_feature   bom (fragment): basis of mobility region from pBR322
