[The description below was written by a language model from this plasmid's Addgene catalogue record and pLannotate feature annotations shown in this document.]
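Description:
pAG416-GAL-SUP35 is a yeast expression plasmid built by Gateway recombination into the pAG416-GAL-ccdB destination vector, intended for galactose-inducible expression of the Saccharomyces cerevisiae SUP35 gene, which encodes the translation termination factor eRF3. It is an E. coli/yeast shuttle vector. In bacteria it replicates from a high-copy ColE1/pUC-type origin and is selected with ampicillin through the bla gene, and an f1 origin is also present. In yeast a CEN6/ARS element maintains it as a stable, low-copy centromeric plasmid, with URA3 under its own promoter allowing selection in uracil auxotrophs and counterselection with 5-FOA.

The expression cassette consists of the Gal4-regulated GAL1 promoter, an attB1 site, the insert, an attB2 site and the CYC1 terminator. Transcription is therefore induced when galactose is supplied. Remnants of the pBluescript-derived backbone flank the cassette, including T3 and T7 promoters, lac regulatory elements and a lacZα fragment. No epitope tags or reporters are annotated.

The two sequence records attached to this entry disagree about the insert. In the 6,099 nt full-sequence record, the annotated SUP35 coding region between the att sites spans only about 470 nt and is labelled a fragment, so this record appears to carry a portion of SUP35 rather than the whole open reading frame; which portion is not stated. The 6,879 nt record has an identical backbone but carries human TARDBP (TDP-43) between the att sites instead of SUP35, so it appears to describe a different construct from the one catalogued. The record does not explain either discrepancy.
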