Addgene plasmid #181705: pAG416-GAL-SUP35
Purpose: Galactose inducible expression of SUP35
Depositing lab: Alejandro Chavez. Depositing organization: Columbia University.
Backbone
  Vector backbone: pAG416-GAL-ccdb
  Vector type: Yeast Expression
Growth in bacteria
  Bacterial resistance: Ampicillin, 100 μg/mL
  Growth temperature: 30°C
  Growth strain: NEB Stable
  Copy number: High Copy
Gene/Insert
  Gene/Insert name: SUP35
  Species: S. cerevisiae (budding yeast)
  Entrez Gene: SUP35 (a.k.a. YDR172W, GST1, PNM2, SAL3, SUF12, SUP2, SUP36)
  Cloning method: Gateway Cloning
Terms and licenses: Academic/Nonprofit Terms; Industry Terms: Not Available to Industry
How to cite: pAG416-GAL-SUP35 was a gift from Alejandro Chavez (Addgene plasmid # 181705 ; http://n2t.net/addgene:181705 ; RRID:Addgene_181705)
