>Addgene plasmid #181705 | pAG416-GAL-SUP35 | depositor partial sequence | sequence record 351410 | Insert Sequence
ATGTCGGATTCAAACCAAGGCAACAATCAGCAAAACTACCAGCAATACAGCCAGAACGGTAACCAACAAC
AAGGTAACAACAGATACCAAGGTTATCAAGCTTACAATGCTCAAGCCCAACCTGCAGGTGGGTACTACCA
AAATTACCAAGGTTATTCTGGGTACCAACAAGGTGGCTATCAACAGTACAATCCCGACGCCGGTTACCAG
CAACAGTATAATCCTCAAGGAGGCTATCAACAGTACAATCCTCAAGGCGGTTATCAGCAGCAATTCAATC
CACAAGGTGGCCGTGGAAATTACAAAAACTTCAACTACAATAACAATTTGCAAGGATATCAAGCTGGTTT
CCAACCACAGTCTCAAGGTATGTCTTTGAACGACTTTCAAAAGCAACAAAAGCAGGCCGCTCCCAAACCA
AAGAAGACTTTGAAGCTTGTCTCCAGTTCCGGTATCAAGTTGTAA
